Addgene plasmid #172280: pAAV-phSyn-flex-SypHaloTag
Purpose: Cre-dependent HaloTag labeling of neuronal presynaptic terminals from the synapsin promoter.
Depositing lab: Danny Winder. Depositing organization: Vanderbilt University.
Backbone
  Vector backbone: AAV-phSyn
  Vector type: Mammalian Expression, AAV, Cre/Lox
Growth in bacteria
  Bacterial resistance: Ampicillin, 100 μg/mL
  Growth temperature: 37°C
  Growth strain: NEB Stable
  Copy number: Unknown
Gene/Insert
  Gene/Insert name: synaptophysin-HaloTag
  Species: Synthetic
  Insert size (bp): 3400
  GenBank ID: NM_009305.2
  Promoter: rat synapsin
  Tag / fusion protein: HaloTag (C terminal on insert)
  Cloning method: Gibson Cloning
  Sequencing primers: 5′ tcgtgtcgtgcctgagagcg
Resource information
  A portion of this plasmid was derived from a plasmid made by: This construct was derived from two Addgene constructs #153203 and #29644, replacing the EGFP from #153203 (a gift from Lynette Lim) with the HaloTag from #29644 (a gift from Eric Campeau).
Terms and licenses: Academic/Nonprofit Terms; Industry Terms: Not Available to Industry
How to cite: pAAV-phSyn-flex-SypHaloTag was a gift from Danny Winder (Addgene plasmid # 172280 ; http://n2t.net/addgene:172280 ; RRID:Addgene_172280)
