[The description below was written by a language model from this plasmid's Addgene catalogue record and pLannotate feature annotations shown in this document.]
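Description:
pAAV-phSyn-flex-SypHaloTag is an AAV transfer plasmid for Cre-dependent, neuron-specific expression of a synaptophysin-HaloTag fusion, intended to label presynaptic terminals. The expression cassette sits between AAV2 inverted terminal repeats, which allow the intervening DNA to be packaged into recombinant AAV particles. One ITR is annotated in full, while the other appears only as short fragments in the sequencing result, which is common for these hard-to-sequence, recombination-prone repeats. The bacterial backbone carries a high-copy ColE1/pUC-type origin, an f1 phage origin and the β-lactamase gene for ampicillin selection, along with small bom and rop remnants.

Transcription is driven by a synapsin promoter, which restricts expression to neurons. The catalogue entry calls it rat synapsin, whereas the plasmid name and the sequence annotation identify it as the human synapsin I promoter. Downstream, the mouse synaptophysin (Syp) coding sequence fused at its C terminus to HaloTag lies in the antisense orientation, flanked by paired loxP and lox2272 sites in opposing orientations (a FLEX/DIO switch). Without Cre, no functional transcript is made. In Cre-expressing cells, recombination between the compatible lox pairs inverts the cassette and then locks it in the sense orientation. A WPRE enhances transcript stability and expression, and a bovine growth hormone polyadenylation signal terminates the message.

Synaptophysin targets the fusion to synaptic vesicles, and HaloTag, a modified dehalogenase, binds chloroalkane ligands covalently. Terminals of genetically defined neurons can therefore be labelled with a chosen fluorescent or functional ligand. The record notes that the construct was derived from an EGFP version by swapping in HaloTag. The listed insert size of 3400 bp exceeds the roughly 1.8 kb fusion coding region annotated.
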