Features (pLannotate 1.2.2; 19 found; start..end, strand, type, name):
      1..448     +  promoter       hSyn promoter: human synapsin I promoter; confers neuron-specific expression (Kügler et al., 2003)
    481..514     +  protein_bind   loxP: Cre-mediated recombination occurs in the 8-bp core sequence (GCATACAT). Cre recombinase
    525..558     +  protein_bind   lox2272: Cre-mediated recombination occurs in the 8-bp core sequence (GGATACTT). lox2272 sites are compatible with each other, but incompatible with loxP or loxN sites (Lee and Saito, 1988). Cre recombinase
    572..1462    -  CDS            HaloTag®: modified bacterial dehalogenase that forms covalent bonds with chloroalkane derivatives
   1469..2401    -  CDS            Syp: SYPH_MOUSE - Experimental evidence at protein level: Swiss-Prot protein existence level 1. Possibly involved in structural functions as organizing other membrane components or in targeting the vesicles to the plasma membrane (By similarity). Involved in the regulation of short-term and long-term synaptic plasticity. From Mus musculus (Mouse).
   2416..2449    -  protein_bind   loxP: Cre-mediated recombination occurs in the 8-bp core sequence (GCATACAT). Cre recombinase
   2460..2493    -  protein_bind   lox2272: Cre-mediated recombination occurs in the 8-bp core sequence (GGATACTT). lox2272 sites are compatible with each other, but incompatible with loxP or loxN sites (Lee and Saito, 1988). Cre recombinase
   2517..3105    +  misc_feature   WPRE: woodchuck hepatitis virus posttranscriptional regulatory element
   3146..3353    +  polyA_signal   bGH poly(A) signal: bovine growth hormone polyadenylation signal
   3376..3516    +  repeat_region  AAV2 ITR: inverted terminal repeat of adeno-associated virus serotype 2 inverted
   3521..3572    -  misc_feature   bom (fragment): basis of mobility region from pBR322
   3591..4046    +  rep_origin     f1 ori (sequence partly withheld): f1 bacteriophage origin of replication; arrow indicates direction of (+) strand synthesis
   4047..4096    -  misc_feature   bom (fragment): basis of mobility region from pBR322
   4198..4233    -  CDS            rop (fragment): Rop protein, which maintains plasmids at low copy number; rop
   4328..4432    +  promoter       AmpR promoter: bla
   4433..5293    +  CDS            AmpR: β-lactamase; bla; confers resistance to ampicillin, carbenicillin, and related antibiotics
   5464..6052    +  rep_origin     ori: high-copy-number ColE1/pMB1/pBR322/pUC origin of replication
   6125..6152    +  repeat_region  AAV2 ITR (fragment): inverted terminal repeat of adeno-associated virus serotype 2 inverted
   6181..6208    +  repeat_region  AAV2 ITR (fragment): inverted terminal repeat of adeno-associated virus serotype 2 inverted
>Addgene plasmid #172280 | pAAV-phSyn-flex-SypHaloTag | addgene full sequence | sequence record 337805 | Addgene NGS Result
AGTGCAAGTGGGTTTTAGGACCAGGATGAGGCGGGGTGGGGGTGCCTACCTGACGACCGACCCCGACCCA
CTGGACAAGCACCCAACCCCCATTCCCCAAATTGCGCATCCCCTATCAGAGAGGGGGAGGGGAAACAGGA
TGCGGCGAGGCGCGTGCGCACTGCCAGCTTCAGCACCGCGGACAGTGCCTTCGCCCCCGCCTGGCGGCGC
GCGCCACCGCCGCCTCAGCACTGAAGGCGCGCTGACGTCACTCGCCGGTCCCCCGCAAACTCCCCTTCCC
GGCCACCTTGGTCGCGTCCGCGCCGCCGCCGGCCCAGCCGGACCGCACCACGCGAGGCGCGAGATAGGGG
GGCACGGGCGCGACCATCTGCGCTGCGGCGCCGGCGACTCAGCGCTGCCTCAGTCTGCGGTGGGCAGCGG
AGGAGTCGTGTCGTGCCTGAGAGCGCAGACGCGTGGACGGTACCCTTCAGGTCGACGTCGATAACTTCGT
ATAGCATACATTATACGAAGTTATCCGAATCGCAATAACTTCGTATAGGATACTTTATACGAAGTTATTT
GGCGCGCCTTAGCCGGAAATCTCGAGCGTCGACAGCCAGCGCGCGATCTCGCTGCCGATCAGGTCCGGGT
TGTCTTCTTGCAGCAGATTCAGACCAGGGCCGATGTCCACAGCCTTGCAGTTAGGCAGGCTTTTGGCCAG
GCGAGCGGCTTCGGCCGGTGGGATCAGAACGCCTGGGGTGCCCCAGAACAGCAGCTTCGGGACAGGGGAC
TGGTGCAGCCAGTCCATGTATTCTTCGACCAGCGCGACGATGTTCGCTGGCTCACCGGCGATTGGCAGCT
CGTTTGGGAAGCGCCACAGTGGCTCGCGGTCAACAGGATTCAGGAACGGCTCGCGGTAATGGTCCATCTC
GACTTCAGTCAGCGGGCGGACGACACCCATCGGCAGCGTACCCTCGATAAAAACGTTCTGATCGATGATC
AGCTTGCGGCCGACGTCGGTGGTGCGGAAGGCCTGGAAGGTCTCGCGGGCAAATTCTGGCCATTCGTCCC
AGGTCGGGATAGGGCGGATGAACTCCATAAATGCAATACCTTTGACGCGCTCTGGATTGCGCTTGGCCCA
GTGGAAACCCAGAGCGGAGCCCCAGTCGTGAATGACCAGGACGACCTCTTCCAGACCCAGGGCTTCGATG
AAGGCATCCATGAAGCGGACGTGGTCGTCGAAGAAATAACCCAGGTCTGGTTTGTCGGATTTGCCCATAC
CGATCAGGTCTGGAGCAATGCAGCGATGGGTCGGTGCAACATGCGGGATGATGTTGCGCCACACGTAGGA
GGAGGTCGGGTTACCGTGCAGGAACAGCACAGGGGTGCCATCGCGCGGACCAACATCGACGTAGTGCATG
CGCTCGCCCAGGACTTCCACATAATGGGGGTCGAATGGAAAGCCAGTACCGATTTCTGCCATTCGCGACA
TCTGATTGGAGAAGGAGGTGGGCGCACCCTGTTGGCCGTAGCCTTGCTGCCCATAGTCGCCCTGAGGCCC
GTAGCCACCGCCACCGCCGCTGGCTGGCTGCCCGTAATCGGGTTGATAACCACCCTGAGGCCCGTAGGAG
TCCTGGGGCCCATAGCCTCCGGGGCCCTGCCCATAGCCCGCATCGCCGTAGGCATCGCCAGGAGCTGGTT
GCTTTTCTGGGGCGCCTGGAGGTGCGCGCATGAATGGGGCGGCCCAGCCTGTCTCCTTGAACACGAACCA
TAGGTTGCCAACCCAGAGCACCAGGTTCAGGAAGCCAAACACCACCGAGGTGTTGAGTCCTGAAGTCACA
GGGTCCCTCAGTTCCTTGCATGTGTTTCCTGTCTGGCGGCACATAGGCATCTCCTTGATAATGTTCTCTG
GGTCAGTGGCCATCTTCACATCGGACAGGCCTTTGGCCCAGGCGGATGAGCTAACTAGCCACATGAAAGC
GAACACTGCTGTGGCCAGGAAGTCCATCATTGGCCCTTTGTTGTTCTCTCGGTACTTGTTCTGCAGGAAG
ATGTAGGTGGCCAGGGCCCCCATGGAGTAGAGGAAGGCAAACACAGCCACGGTGACAAAGAATTCAGCCG
AGGAGGAGTAGTCACCAACTAGGAAGATCTTGGTAGTGCCCCCTTTAACGCAGGAGGGTGCATCAAAGTA
CACTTGGTGCAGCCTGAATGGGTACTCAAATTCGACTTCGATGTTGAGGGCACTCTCCGTCTTGTTGGCA
CACTCCACGCTCAGCCGAAGCTCTCCGGTGTAGCTGCCGCACGTAGCAAAGGCGAAGATGGCAAAGACCC
ACTGCAGCACCTTCACGAAGCCAAGGGGCTCCTTGACCACCCGGAACTGACCCCCAGCCACCAGCTGATT
CACCACGTCCATGGTGGCCAACCTGGCCGGCCTTGATAACTTCGTATAATGTATGCTATACGAAGTTATC
CGAATCGCAATAACTTCGTATAAAGTATCCTATACGAAGTTATCGAAGATCATCAAGCTTATCGATAATC
AACCTCTGGATTACAAAATTTGTGAAAGATTGACTGGTATTCTTAACTATGTTGCTCCTTTTACGCTATG
TGGATACGCTGCTTTAATGCCTTTGTATCATGCTATTGCTTCCCGTATGGCTTTCATTTTCTCCTCCTTG
TATAAATCCTGGTTGCTGTCTCTTTATGAGGAGTTGTGGCCCGTTGTCAGGCAACGTGGCGTGGTGTGCA
CTGTGTTTGCTGACGCAACCCCCACTGGTTGGGGCATTGCCACCACCTGTCAGCTCCTTTCCGGGACTTT
CGCTTTCCCCCTCCCTATTGCCACGGCGGAACTCATCGCCGCCTGCCTTGCCCGCTGCTGGACAGGGGCT
CGGCTGTTGGGCACTGACAATTCCGTGGTGTTGTCGGGGAAATCATCGTCCTTTCCTTGGCTGCTCGCCT
ATGTTGCCACCTGGATTCTGCGCGGGACGTCCTTCTGCTACGTCCCTTCGGCCCTCAATCCAGCGGACCT
TCCTTCCCGCGGCCTGCTGCCGGCTCTGCGGCCTCTTCCGCGTCTTCGCCTTCGCCCTCAGACGAGTCGG
ATCTCCCTTTGGGCCGCCTCCCCGCATCGATACCGAGCGCTGCTCGAGAGATCGATCTGCCTCGACTGTG
CCTTCTAGTTGCCAGCCATCTGTTGTTTGCCCCTCCCCCGTGCCTTCCTTGACCCTGGAAGGTGCCACTC
CCACTGTCCTTTCCTAATAAAATGAGGAAATTGCATCGCATTGTCTGAGTAGGTGTCATTCTATTCTGGG
GGGTGGGGTGGGGCAGGACAGCAAGGGGGAGGATTGGGAAGACAATAGCAGGCATGCTGGGGACACGTGC
GGACCGAGCGGCCGCAGGAACCCCTAGTGATGGAGTTGGCCACTCCCTCTCTGCGCGCTCGCTCGCTCAC
TGAGGCCGGGCGACCAAAGGTCGCCCGACGCCCGGGCTTTGCCCGGGCGGCCTCAGTGAGCGAGCGAGCG
CGCAGCTGCCTGCAGGGGCGCCTGATGCGGTATTTTCTCCTTACGCATCTGTGCGGTATTTCACACCGCA
TA
[95 nt withheld, positions 3573-3667]
T
[46 nt withheld, positions 3669-3714]
C
[141 nt withheld, positions 3716-3856]
CCTTTGACGTTGGAGTCCACGTTCTTT
[37 nt withheld, positions 3884-3920]
ACTCTATCTCGGGCTATTCTTTTGATTTATAAGGGATTTTGCCGATTTCGGTCTATTGGTTAAAAAATGA
GCTGATTTAACAAAAATTTAACGCGAATTTTAACAAAATATTAACGTTTACAATTTTATGGTGCACTCTC
AGTACAATCTGCTCTGATGCCGCATAGTTAAGCCAGCCCCGACACCCGCCAACACCCGCTGACGCGCCCT
GACGGGCTTGTCTGCTCCCGGCATCCGCTTACAGACAAGCTGTGACCGTCTCCGGGAGCTGCATGTGTCA
GAGGTTTTCACCGTCATCACCGAAACGCGCGAGACGAAAGGGCCTCGTGATACGCCTATTTTTATAGGTT
AATGTCATGATAATAATGGTTTCTTAGACGTCAGGTGGCACTTTTCGGGGAAATGTGCGCGGAACCCCTA
TTTGTTTATTTTTCTAAATACATTCAAATATGTATCCGCTCATGAGACAATAACCCTGATAAATGCTTCA
ATAATATTGAAAAAGGAAGAGTATGAGTATTCAACATTTCCGTGTCGCCCTTATTCCCTTTTTTGCGGCA
TTTTGCCTTCCTGTTTTTGCTCACCCAGAAACGCTGGTGAAAGTAAAAGATGCTGAAGATCAGTTGGGTG
CACGAGTGGGTTACATCGAACTGGATCTCAACAGCGGTAAGATCCTTGAGAGTTTTCGCCCCGAAGAACG
TTTTCCAATGATGAGCACTTTTAAAGTTCTGCTATGTGGCGCGGTATTATCCCGTATTGACGCCGGGCAA
GAGCAACTCGGTCGCCGCATACACTATTCTCAGAATGACTTGGTTGAGTACTCACCAGTCACAGAAAAGC
ATCTTACGGATGGCATGACAGTAAGAGAATTATGCAGTGCTGCCATAACCATGAGTGATAACACTGCGGC
CAACTTACTTCTGACAACGATCGGAGGACCGAAGGAGCTAACCGCTTTTTTGCACAACATGGGGGATCAT
GTAACTCGCCTTGATCGTTGGGAACCGGAGCTGAATGAAGCCATACCAAACGACGAGCGTGACACCACGA
TGCCTGTAGCAATGGCAACAACGTTGCGCAAACTATTAACTGGCGAACTACTTACTCTAGCTTCCCGGCA
ACAATTAATAGACTGGATGGAGGCGGATAAAGTTGCAGGACCACTTCTGCGCTCGGCCCTTCCGGCTGGC
TGGTTTATTGCTGATAAATCTGGAGCCGGTGAGCGTGGGTCTCGCGGTATCATTGCAGCACTGGGGCCAG
ATGGTAAGCCCTCCCGTATCGTAGTTATCTACACGACGGGGAGTCAGGCAACTATGGATGAACGAAATAG
ACAGATCGCTGAGATAGGTGCCTCACTGATTAAGCATTGGTAACTGTCAGACCAAGTTTACTCATATATA
CTTTAGATTGATTTAAAACTTCATTTTTAATTTAAAAGGATCTAGGTGAAGATCCTTTTTGATAATCTCA
TGACCAAAATCCCTTAACGTGAGTTTTCGTTCCACTGAGCGTCAGACCCCGTAGAAAAGATCAAAGGATC
TTCTTGAGATCCTTTTTTTCTGCGCGTAATCTGCTGCTTGCAAACAAAAAAACCACCGCTACCAGCGGTG
GTTTGTTTGCCGGATCAAGAGCTACCAACTCTTTTTCCGAAGGTAACTGGCTTCAGCAGAGCGCAGATAC
CAAATACTGTTCTTCTAGTGTAGCCGTAGTTAGGCCACCACTTCAAGAACTCTGTAGCACCGCCTACATA
CCTCGCTCTGCTAATCCTGTTACCAGTGGCTGCTGCCAGTGGCGATAAGTCGTGTCTTACCGGGTTGGAC
TCAAGACGATAGTTACCGGATAAGGCGCAGCGGTCGGGCTGAACGGGGGGTTCGTGCACACAGCCCAGCT
TGGAGCGAACGACCTACACCGAACTGAGATACCTACAGCGTGAGCTATGAGAAAGCGCCACGCTTCCCGA
AGGGAGAAAGGCGGACAGGTATCCGGTAAGCGGCAGGGTCGGAACAGGAGAGCGCACGAGGGAGCTTCCA
GGGGGAAACGCCTGGTATCTTTATAGTCCTGTCGGGTTTCGCCACCTCTGACTTGAGCGTCGATTTTTGT
GATGCTCGTCAGGGGGGCGGAGCCTATGGAAAAACGCCAGCAACGCGGCCTTTTTACGGTTCCTGGCCTT
TTGCTGGCCTTTTGCTCACATGTCCTGCAGGCAGCTGCGCGCTCGCTCGCTCACTGAGGCCGCCCGGGCG
TCGGGCGACCTTTGGTCGCCCGGCCTCAGTGAGCGAGCGAGCGCGCAGAGAGGGAGTGGCCAACTCCATC
ACTAGGGGTTCCTGCGGCCGCACGCGTCTGCAGAGGGCCCTGCGTATG
